Addgene plasmid #184777: pCAG-H2B-GFP
Purpose: Expresses H2B-GFP in human pluripotent stem cells
Depositing lab: Ivana Barbaric. Depositing organization: University of Sheffield. Publication: Assessing Cell Competition in Human Pluripotent Stem Cell (hPSC) Cultures. Price CJ, Barbaric I. Curr Protoc. 2022 May;2(5):e435. doi: 10.1002/cpz1.435. PubMed 35621694.
Backbone
  Vector backbone: pCAG
  Total vector size (bp): 7625
  Vector type: Mammalian Expression
  Selectable markers: Puromycin
Growth in bacteria
  Bacterial resistance: Ampicillin, 100 μg/mL
  Growth temperature: 37°C
  Growth strain: DH5alpha
  Copy number: Low Copy
Gene/Insert
  Gene/Insert name: H2BC11 (alt names: Human histone H2B; H2BJ; H2B/r; H2BFR; HIST1H2BJ)
  Species: H. sapiens (human)
  Insert size (bp): 380
  GenBank ID: X00088
  Entrez Gene: H2BC11 (a.k.a. H2B/r, H2BFR, H2BJ, HIST1H2BJ)
  Tag / fusion protein: EGFP (C terminal on backbone)
  Cloning method: Restriction Enzyme; 5′ cloning site KpnI (unknown if destroyed); 3′ cloning site BamHI (unknown if destroyed)
  Sequencing primers: 5′ CMV-F; 3′ EGFP-N
Resource information
  A portion of this plasmid was derived from a plasmid made by: Addgene plasmid #11680
Terms and licenses: Academic/Nonprofit Terms; Industry Terms: Not Available to Industry
Depositor comments: H2B-EGFP sequence from plasmid #11680 was excised at NheI and NotI sites and ligated into pCAG vector with compatible overhangs.
How to cite: pCAG-H2B-GFP was a gift from Ivana Barbaric (Addgene plasmid # 184777 ; http://n2t.net/addgene:184777 ; RRID:Addgene_184777)
