[The description below was written by a language model from this plasmid's Addgene catalogue record and pLannotate feature annotations shown in this document.]
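Description:
pCAG-H2B-GFP is a mammalian expression plasmid of about 7.6 kb, built on a pCAG backbone and intended to label chromatin with a fluorescent histone in human pluripotent stem cells. It is propagated in E. coli through a ColE1/pUC-type origin with ampicillin selection via β-lactamase. The catalogue lists it as low copy, although the annotated origin is of the high-copy pUC family. An SV40 origin of replication is also present, along with short remnants of lac regulatory sequence and SV40 promoter that appear to be backbone leftovers.

The expression cassette begins with the CMV immediate-early enhancer followed by the chimeric chicken β-actin/rabbit β-globin intron, the arrangement characteristic of the strong, broadly active CAG promoter, which tends to sustain expression well in stem cells. The feature table does not annotate the β-actin core promoter separately. Downstream lies the human histone H2B coding sequence (H2BC11/HIST1H2BJ) fused at its C terminus to EGFP. According to the depositor, this H2B-EGFP fragment was excised from an earlier H2B-GFP plasmid and ligated into pCAG. An EMCV IRES then links the puromycin N-acetyltransferase gene to the same transcript, which ends at a bovine growth hormone polyadenylation signal. Because fusion protein and resistance marker are translated from one bicistronic mRNA, puromycin selection enriches for cells that also express the nuclear reporter.

H2B-GFP incorporates into nucleosomes, giving bright nuclear fluorescence that persists through mitosis. This makes the plasmid useful for generating stably labelled lines, counting and tracking cells, and distinguishing populations in mixed cultures. The associated publication concerns cell competition assays in hPSC cultures.
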