Features (pLannotate 1.2.2; 23 found; start..end, strand, type, name):
    578..712     +  polyA_signal   SV40 poly(A) signal: SV40 polyadenylation signal
    726..1105    +  enhancer       CMV enhancer: human cytomegalovirus immediate early enhancer
   1383..2399    +  intron         chimeric intron: chimera between introns from chicken β-actin and rabbit β-globin
   2397..2453    +  CDS            HBB (fragment): HBB_LEPEU - Experimental evidence at protein level: Swiss-Prot protein existence level 1. Involved in oxygen transport from the lung to the various peripheral tissues. From Lepus europaeus (European hare).
   2482..2543    +  misc_feature   MCS (fragment): multiple cloning site
   2548..2925    +  CDS            H2B: human histone H2B; HIST1H2BJ
   2944..3663    +  CDS            EGFP: the original enhanced GFP (Yang et al., 1996) mammalian codon-optimized
   3673..3696    -  misc_feature   MCS (fragment): pBluescript multiple cloning site
   3816..4278    +  misc_feature   IRES: internal ribosome entry site (IRES) of the encephalomyocarditis virus (EMCV)
   4292..4891    +  CDS            PuroR: puromycin N-acetyltransferase; pac from Streptomyces alboniger; confers resistance to puromycin
   4978..5202    +  polyA_signal   bGH poly(A) signal: bovine growth hormone polyadenylation signal
   5206..5222    +  promoter       SV40 promoter (fragment): SV40 enhancer and early promoter
   5273..5289    -  protein_bind   lac operator: The lac repressor binds to the lac operator to inhibit transcription in E. coli. This inhibition can be relieved by adding lactose or isopropyl-β-D-thiogalactopyranoside (IPTG). lac repressor encoded by lacI
   5297..5327    -  promoter       lac promoter: promoter for the E. coli lac operon
   5342..5363    -  protein_bind   CAP binding site: CAP binding activates transcription in the presence of cAMP. E. coli catabolite activator protein
   5376..5415    -  CDS            lacI (fragment): lac repressor; lacI; The lac repressor binds to the lac operator to inhibit transcription in E. coli. This inhibition can be relieved by adding lactose or isopropyl-β-D-thiogalactopyranoside (IPTG).
   5422..5444    +  promoter       SV40 promoter (fragment): SV40 enhancer and early promoter
   5468..5603    +  rep_origin     SV40 ori: SV40 origin of replication
   5623..5757    +  polyA_signal   SV40 poly(A) signal: SV40 polyadenylation signal
   5759..5813    -  CDS            lacI (fragment): lac repressor; lacI; The lac repressor binds to the lac operator to inhibit transcription in E. coli. This inhibition can be relieved by adding lactose or isopropyl-β-D-thiogalactopyranoside (IPTG).
   5996..6584    -  rep_origin     ori: high-copy-number ColE1/pMB1/pBR322/pUC origin of replication
   6755..7615    -  CDS            AmpR: β-lactamase; bla; confers resistance to ampicillin, carbenicillin, and related antibiotics
   7616..2       -  promoter       AmpR promoter (fragment) (across the origin): bla
>Addgene plasmid #184777 | pCAG-H2B-GFP | addgene full sequence | sequence record 361956 | Addgene Partial NGS Result
ATGACCGCTTTGGAAAAACAAAGACTGTATTTCCTGGAAATTAATGTTTATTCAATAAACTGTGTATTCA
GCTATATTCACATAGTGGTGAGGCTGAAATGAGGCGGGAAGAGGCGGTTGGGGCTTAATTATATCAATTT
GGGTGGCCCCACAGCGCCTCCAAGGCGCCAGTCCTGTTTTGACAAGTTGCCTCTGGAAGCCTCTCTTCTT
TTTCTCCAGAGTAAGCGGAGGCCAGGGGCCCCCGGCCTCTGCTTAATACTAAAAAAAACAGCTGTTGTCA
TAGTAATGATTGGGTGGAAACATTCCAGGCCTGGGTGGAGAGGCTTTTTGCTTCCTCTTGCAAAACCACA
CTGACATTCCAGGCCTGGGTGGAGAGGCTTTTTGCTTCCTCTTGCAAAACCACACTGCCCTCTGGAGGGC
AGTTGCCTAGCAACTAATTAAAAGAGGATGTCGCACGGCCAGCTGCGGTCAGTTAGTCACTTCCTGCTTA
ACTGACTTGACATTTTCTATTTTAAGAGTCGGGAGGAAAATTACTGTGTTGGAGGCCCTCCGCCATCTTC
TGAAGCTGAATCGAATTAACTTGTTTATTGCAGCTTATAATGGTTACAAATAAAGCAATAGCATCACAAA
TTTCACAAATAAAGCATTTTTTTCACTGCATTCTAGTTGTGGTTTGTCCAAACTCATCAATGTATCTTAT
CATGTCTGGATCTGATATCATCGTCGACATTGATTATTGACTAGTTATTAATAGTAATCAATTACGGGGT
CATTAGTTCATAGCCCATATATGGAGTTCCGCGTTACATAACTTACGGTAAATGGCCCGCCTGGCTGACC
GCCCAACGACCCCCGCCCATTGACGTCAATAATGACGTATGTTCCCATAGTAACGCCAATAGGGACTTTC
CATTGACGTCAATGGGTGGAGTATTTACGGTAAACTGCCCACTTGGCAGTACATCAAGTGTATCATATGC
CAAGTACGCCCCCTATTGACGTCAATGACGGTAAATGGCCCGCCTGGCATTATGCCCAGTACATGACCTT
ATGGGACTTTCCTACTTGGCAGTACATCTACGTATTAGTCATCGCTATTACCATGGTCGAGGTGAGCCCC
ACGTTCTGCTTCACTCTCCCCATCTCCCCCCCCTCCCCACCCCCAATTTTGTATTTATTTATTTTTTAAT
TATTTTGTGCAGCGATGGGGGCGGGGGGGGGGGGGGSGCGCGCCRGGGGGGGGGGGGGGGGGSGRGGGGS
GGGGSGGGGSGRGGSGGRGAGGTGCGGCGGCAGCCAATCAGAGCGGCGCGCTCCGAAAGTTTCCTTTTAT
GGCGAGGCGGCGGCGGCGGCGGCCCTATAAAAAGCGAAGCGCGCGGCGGGCGGGAGTCGCTGCGCGCTGC
CTTCGCCCCGTGCCCCGCTCCGCCGCCGCCTCGCGCCGCCCGCCCCGGCTCTGACTGACCGCGTTACTCC
CACAGGTGAGCGGGCGGGACGGCCCTTCTCCTCCGGGCTGTAATTAGCGCTTGGTTTAATGACGGCTTGT
TTCTTTTCTGTGGCTGCGTGAAAGCCTTGAGGGGCTCCGGGAGGGCCCTTTGTGCGGGGGGAGCGGCTCG
GGGGGTGCGTGCGTGTGTGTGTGCGTGGGGAGCGCCGCGTGCGGCTCCGCGCTGCCCGGCGGCTGTGAGC
GCTGCGGGCGCGGCGCGGGGCTTTGTGCGCTCCGCAGTGTGCGCGAGGGGAGCGCGGCCGGGGGCGGTGC
CCCGCGGTGCGGGGGGGGCTGCGAGGGGAACAAAGGCTGCGTGCGGGGTGTGTGCGTGGGGGGGTGAGCA
GGGGGTGTGGGCGCGTCGGTCGGGCTGCAACCCCCCCTGCACCCCCCTCCCCGAGTTGCTGAGCACGGCC
CGGCTTCGGGTGCGGGGCTCCGTACGGGGCGTGGCGCGGGGCTCGCCGTGCCGGGCGGGGGGTGGCGGCA
GGTGGGGGTGCCGGGCGGGGCGGGGCCGCCTCGGGCCGGGGRGGGCTCGGGGGAGGGGCGCGGCGGCCCC
CGGAGCGCCGGCGGCTGTCGAGGCGCGGCGAGCCGCAGCCATTGCCTTTTATGGTAATCGTGCGAGAGGG
CGCAGGGACTTCCTTTGTCCCAAATCTGTGCGGAGCCGAAATCTGGGAGGCGCCGCCGCACCCCCTCTAG
CGGGCGCGGGGCGAAGCGGTGCGGCGCCGGCAGGAAGGAAATGGGCGGGGAGGGCCTTCGTGCGTCGCCG
CGCCGCCGTCCCCTTCTCCCTCTCCAGCCTCGGGGCTGTCCGCGGGGGGACGGCTGCCTTCGGGGGGGAC
GGGGCAGGGCGGGGTTCGGCTTCTGGCGTGTGACCGGCGGCTCTAGAGCCTCTGCTAACCATGTTCATGC
CTTCTTCTTTTTCCTACAGCTCCTGGGCAACGTGCTGGTTATTGTGCTGTCTCATCATTTTGGCAAAGAA
TTCCTCGAGAATTCATCGATAAGCTTCCCGGGCTAGCGCTACCGGACTCAGATCTCGAGCTCAAGCTTCG
AATTCTGCAGTCGACGGTACCGCCACCATGCCAGAGCCAGCGAAGTCTGCTCCCGCCCCGAAAAAGGGCT
CCAAGAAGGCGGTGACTAAGGCGCAGAAGAAAGGCGGCAAGAAGCGCAAGCGCAGCCGCAAGGAGAGCTA
TTCCATCTATGTGTACAAGGTTCTGAAGCAGGTCCACCCTGACACCGGCATTTCGTCCAAGGCCATGGGC
ATCATGAATTCGTTTGTGAACGACATTTTCGAGCGCATCGCAGGTGAGGCTTCCCGCCTGGCGCATTACA
ACAAGCGCTCGACCATCACCTCCAGGGAGATCCAGACGGCCGTGCGCCTGCTGCTGCCTGGGGAGTTGGC
CAAGCACGCCGTGTCCGAGGGTACTAAGGCCATCACCAAGTACACCAGCGCTAAGGATCCACCGGTCGCC
ACCATGGTGAGCAAGGGCGAGGAGCTGTTCACCGGGGTGGTGCCCATCCTGGTCGAGCTGGACGGCGACG
TAAACGGCCACAAGTTCAGCGTGTCCGGCGAGGGCGAGGGCGATGCCACCTACGGCAAGCTGACCCTGAA
GTTCATCTGCACCACCGGCAAGCTGCCCGTGCCCTGGCCCACCCTCGTGACCACCCTGACCTACGGCGTG
CAGTGCTTCAGCCGCTACCCCGACCACATGAAGCAGCACGACTTCTTCAAGTCCGCCATGCCCGAAGGCT
ACGTCCAGGAGCGCACCATCTTCTTCAAGGACGACGGCAACTACAAGACCCGCGCCGAGGTGAAGTTCGA
GGGCGACACCCTGGTGAACCGCATCGAGCTGAAGGGCATCGACTTCAAGGAGGACGGCAACATCCTGGGG
CACAAGCTGGAGTACAACTACAACAGCCACAACGTCTATATCATGGCCGACAAGCAGAAGAACGGCATCA
AGGTGAACTTCAAGATCCGCCACAACATCGAGGACGGCAGCGTGCAGCTCGCCGACCACTACCAGCAGAA
CACCCCCATCGGCGACGGCCCCGTGCTGCTGCCCGACAACCACTACCTGAGCACCCAGTCCGCCCTGAGC
AAAGACCCCAACGAGAAGCGCGATCACATGGTCCTGCTGGAGTTCGTGACCGCCGCCGGGATCACTCTCG
GCATGGACGAGCTGTACAAGTAAAGCGGCCGCTCGATAAGCTTGATATCGAATTCCGCCCCCCCCCCCTC
TCCCTCCCCCCCCCCTAACGTTACTGGCCGAAGCCGCTTGGAATAAGGCCGGTGTGCGTTTGTCTATATG
TTATTTTCCACCATATTGCCGTCTTTTGGCAATGTGAGGGCCCGGAAACCTGGCCCTGTCTTCTTGACGA
GCATTCCTAGGGGTCTTTCCCCTCTCGCCAAAGGAATGCAAGGTCTGTTGAATGTCGTGAAGGAAGCAGT
TCCTCTGGAAGCTTCTTGAAGACAAACAACGTCTGTAGCGACCCTTTGCAGGCAGCGGAACCCCCCACCT
GGCGACAGGTGCCTCTGCGGCCAAAAGCCACGTGTATAAGATACACCTGCAAAGGCGGCACAACCCCAGT
GCCACGTTGTGAGTTGGATAGTTGTGGAAAGAGTCAAATGGCTCTCCTCAAGCGTATTCAACAAGGGGCT
GAAGGATGCCCAGAAGGTACCCCATTGTATGGGATCTGATCTGGGGCCTCGGTGCACATGCTTTACATGT
GTTTAGTCGAGGTTAAAAAAACGTCTAGGCCCCCCGAACCACGGGGACGTGGTTTTCCTTTGAAAAACAC
GATGATAATATGGCCACAACCATGACCGAGTACAAGCCCACGGTGCGCCTCGCCACCCGCGACGACGTCC
CCAGGGCCGTACGCACCCTCGCCGCCGCGTTCGCCGACTACCCCGCCACGCGCCACACCGTCGATCCGGA
CCGCCACATCGAGCGGGTCACCGAGCTGCAAGAACTCTTCCTCACGCGCGTCGGGCTCGACATCGGCAAG
GTGTGGGTCGCGGACGACGGCGCCGCGGTGGCGGTCTGGACCACGCCGGAGAGCGTCGAAGCGGGGGCGG
TGTTCGCCGAGATCGGCCCGCGCATGGCCGAGTTGAGCGGTTCCCGGCTGGCCGCGCAGCAACAGATGGA
AGGCCTCCTGGCGCCGCACCGGCCCAAGGAGCCCGCGTGGTTCCTGGCCACCGTCGGCGTCTCGCCCGAC
CACCAGGGCAAGGGTCTGGGCAGCGCCGTCGTGCTCCCCGGAGTGGAGGCGGCCGAGCGCGCCGGGGTGC
CCGCCTTCCTGGAGACCTCCGCGCCCCGCAACCTCCCCTTCTACGAGCGGCTCGGCTTCACCGTCACCGC
CGACGTCGAGGTGCCCGAAGGACCGCGCACCTGGTGCATGACCCGCAAGCCCGGTGCCTGACGCCCGCCC
CACGACCCGCAGCGCCCGACCGAAAGGAGCGCACGACCCCATGCATCGATGATCTAGAGCTCGCTGATCA
GCCTCGACTGTGCCTTCTAGTTGCCAGCCATCTGTTGTTTGCCCCTCCCCCGTGCCTTCCTTGACCCTGG
AAGGTGCCACTCCCACTGTCCTTTCCTAATAAAATGAGGAAATTGCATCGCATTGTCTGAGTAGGTGTCA
TTCTATTCTGGGGGGTGGGGTGGGGCAGGACAGCAAGGGGGAGGATTGGGAAGACAATAGCAGGCATGCT
GGGGATGCGGTGGGCTCTATGGCTTCTGAGGCGGAAAGAACCTGCAGCCCAAGCTTGGCGTAATCATGGT
CATAGCTGTTTCCTGTGTGAAATTGTTATCCGCTCACAATTCCACACAACATACGAGCCGGAAGCATAAA
GTGTAAAGCCTGGGGTGCCTAATGAGTGAGCTAACTCACATTAATTGCGTTGCGCTCACTGCCCGCTTTC
CAGTCGGGAAACCTGTCGTGCCAGCGGATCCGCATCTCAATTAGTCAGCAACCATAGTCCCGCCCCTAAC
TCCGCCCATCCCGCCCCTAACTCCGCCCAGTTCCGCCCATTCTCCGCCCCATGGCTGACTAATTTTTTTT
ATTTATGCAGAGGCCGAGGCCGCCTCGGCCTCTGAGCTATTCCAGAAGTAGTGAGGAGGCTTTTTTGGAG
GCCTAGGCTTTTGCAAAAAGCTAACTTGTTTATTGCAGCTTATAATGGTTACAAATAAAGCAATAGCATC
ACAAATTTCACAAATAAAGCATTTTTTTCACTGCATTCTAGTTGTGGTTTGTCCAAACTCATCAATGTAT
CTTATCATGTCTGGATCCGCTGCATTAATGAATCGGCCAACGCGCGGGGAGAGGCGGTTTGCGTATTGGG
CGCTCTTCCGCTTCCTCGCTCACTGACTCGCTGCGCTCGGTCGTTCGGCTGCGGCGAGCGGTATCAGCTC
ACTCAAAGGCGGTAATACGGTTATCCACAGAATCAGGGGATAACGCAGGAAAGAACATGTGAGCAAAAGG
CCAGCAAAAGGCCAGGAACCGTAAAAAGGCCGCGTTGCTGGCGTTTTTCCATAGGCTCCGCCCCCCTGAC
GAGCATCACAAAAATCGACGCTCAAGTCAGAGGTGGCGAAACCCGACAGGACTATAAAGATACCAGGCGT
TTCCCCCTGGAAGCTCCCTCGTGCGCTCTCCTGTTCCGACCCTGCCGCTTACCGGATACCTGTCCGCCTT
TCTCCCTTCGGGAAGCGTGGCGCTTTCTCATAGCTCACGCTGTAGGTATCTCAGTTCGGTGTAGGTCGTT
CGCTCCAAGCTGGGCTGTGTGCACGAACCCCCCGTTCAGCCCGACCGCTGCGCCTTATCCGGTAACTATC
GTCTTGAGTCCAACCCGGTAAGACACGACTTATCGCCACTGGCAGCAGCCACTGGTAACAGGATTAGCAG
AGCGAGGTATGTAGGCGGTGCTACAGAGTTCTTGAAGTGGTGGCCTAACTACGGCTACACTAGAAGAACA
GTATTTGGTATCTGCGCTCTGCTGAAGCCAGTTACCTTCGGAAAAAGAGTTGGTAGCTCTTGATCCGGCA
AACAAACCACCGCTGGTAGCGGTGGTTTTTTTGTTTGCAAGCAGCAGATTACGCGCAGAAAAAAAGGATC
TCAAGAAGATCCTTTGATCTTTTCTACGGGGTCTGACGCTCAGTGGAACGAAAACTCACGTTAAGGGATT
TTGGTCATGAGATTATCAAAAAGGATCTTCACCTAGATCCTTTTAAATTAAAAATGAAGTTTTAAATCAA
TCTAAAGTATATATGAGTAAACTTGGTCTGACAGTTACCAATGCTTAATCAGTGAGGCACCTATCTCAGC
GATCTGTCTATTTCGTTCATCCATAGTTGCCTGACTCCCCGTCGTGTAGATAACTACGATACGGGAGGGC
TTACCATCTGGCCCCAGTGCTGCAATGATACCGCGAGACCCACGCTCACCGGCTCCAGATTTATCAGCAA
TAAACCAGCCAGCCGGAAGGGCCGAGCGCAGAAGTGGTCCTGCAACTTTATCCGCCTCCATCCAGTCTAT
TAATTGTTGCCGGGAAGCTAGAGTAAGTAGTTCGCCAGTTAATAGTTTGCGCAACGTTGTTGCCATTGCT
ACAGGCATCGTGGTGTCACGCTCGTCGTTTGGTATGGCTTCATTCAGCTCCGGTTCCCAACGATCAAGGC
GAGTTACATGATCCCCCATGTTGTGCAAAAAAGCGGTTAGCTCCTTCGGTCCTCCGATCGTTGTCAGAAG
TAAGTTGGCCGCAGTGTTATCACTCATGGTTATGGCAGCACTGCATAATTCTCTTACTGTCATGCCATCC
GTAAGATGCTTTTCTGTGACTGGTGAGTACTCAACCAAGTCATTCTGAGAATAGTGTATGCGGCGACCGA
GTTGCTCTTGCCCGGCGTCAATACGGGATAATACCGCGCCACATAGCAGAACTTTAAAAGTGCTCATCAT
TGGAAAACGTTCTTCGGGGCGAAAACTCTCAAGGATCTTACCGCTGTTGAGATCCAGTTCGATGTAACCC
ACTCGTGCACCCAACTGATCTTCAGCATCTTTTACTTTCACCAGCGTTTCTGGGTGAGCAAAAACAGGAA
GGCAAAATGCCGCAAAAAAGGGAATAAGGGCGACACGGAAATGTTGAATACTCATACTCTTCCTTTTTCA
